Addgene plasmid #108223: pCherry.90 beta
Purpose: Mammalian expression vector for mCherry fusion to human Hsp90 beta
Depositing lab: Didier Picard. Depositing organization: University of Geneva. Publication: 2-color photobleaching experiments reveal distinct intracellular dynamics of two components of the Hsp90 complex. Picard D, Suslova E, Briand PA. Exp Cell Res. 2006 Nov 15. 312(19):3949-58. 10.1016/j.yexcr.2006.08.026 PubMed 17010336.
Backbone
  Vector backbone: pmCherry-C21
  Vector type: Mammalian Expression
  Selectable markers: Neomycin (select with G418)
Growth in bacteria
  Bacterial resistance: Kanamycin, 50 μg/mL
  Growth temperature: 37°C
  Growth strain: DH5alpha
  Copy number: High Copy
Gene/Insert
  Gene/Insert name: mCherry-Hsp90b
  Species: H. sapiens (human)
  Entrez Gene: HSP90AB1 (a.k.a. D6S182, HSP84, HSP90B, HSPC2, HSPCB)
  Promoter: CMV
  Cloning method: Restriction Enzyme; 5′ cloning site unknown (unknown if destroyed); 3′ cloning site unknown (unknown if destroyed)
Terms and licenses: Academic/Nonprofit Terms; Industry Terms: Not Available to Industry
How to cite: pCherry.90 beta was a gift from Didier Picard (Addgene plasmid # 108223 ; http://n2t.net/addgene:108223 ; RRID:Addgene_108223)
