[The description below was written by a language model from this plasmid's Addgene catalogue record and pLannotate feature annotations shown in this document.]
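Description:
pCherry.90 beta is a 6,857-bp mammalian expression plasmid built on a pmCherry-C-type backbone (recorded as pmCherry-C21) that produces human Hsp90 beta (HSP90AB1) fused at its N-terminus to the monomeric red fluorescent protein mCherry. Transcription is driven by the human cytomegalovirus immediate-early enhancer and promoter. The mCherry coding sequence is followed after a short linker by the HSP90AB1 open reading frame, then a remnant of the multiple cloning site and an SV40 polyadenylation signal. The restriction sites used to insert the chaperone cDNA are not recorded.

The plasmid replicates in E. coli from a high-copy ColE1/pUC-type origin and also carries an f1 origin, which allows single-stranded DNA production. A single Tn5 aminoglycoside phosphotransferase gene (NeoR/KanR) serves both hosts. A bacterial bla-type promoter drives it to give kanamycin resistance in bacteria, and the adjacent SV40 enhancer/early promoter, paired with an HSV TK polyadenylation signal, gives G418 resistance for selecting stably transfected mammalian cells. Short annotated fragments of ble, SV40 large T antigen and a bGH poly(A) signal appear to be backbone remnants or partial matches rather than functional elements.

The two feature tables, from the depositor's sequence and the repository's sequencing result, are the same length and list the same features in the same order, differing only by a 27-nt shift in numbering. The construct is intended for live-cell imaging of Hsp90 beta. The associated publication title points to two-colour photobleaching experiments comparing the intracellular dynamics of Hsp90 complex components, where the red tag can be paired with a spectrally distinct fusion partner.
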