Features (pLannotate 1.2.2; 15 found; start..end, strand, type, name):
     61..364     +  enhancer       CMV enhancer: human cytomegalovirus immediate early enhancer
    365..568     +  promoter       CMV promoter: human cytomegalovirus (CMV) immediate early promoter
    601..1308    +  CDS            mCherry: mCherry is a basic (constitutively fluorescent) red fluorescent protein published in 2004, derived from Discosoma sp.. It is reported to be a very rapidly-maturing monomer with low acid sensitivity.
   1321..3492    +  CDS            HSP90AB1: HS90B_HUMAN - Also known as HSP90B, HSPC2, HSPCB. Experimental evidence at protein level: Swiss-Prot protein existence level 1. Molecular chaperone that promotes the maturation, structural maintenance and proper regulation of specific target proteins involved for instance in cell cycle control and signal transduction. Undergoes a functional cycle linked to its ATPase activity. This cycle probably induces conformational changes in the client proteins, thereby causing their activation. Interacts dynamically with various co-chaperones that modulate its substrate recognition, ATPase cycle and chap
   3494..3521    +  misc_feature   MCS (fragment): multiple cloning site
   3538..3622    +  CDS            large T antigen (fragment): large T antigen from SV40 (simian virus 40)
   3645..3766    +  polyA_signal   SV40 poly(A) signal: SV40 polyadenylation signal
   3800..4228    -  rep_origin     f1 ori (sequence partly withheld): f1 bacteriophage origin of replication; arrow indicates direction of (+) strand synthesis
   4255..4359    +  promoter       AmpR promoter: bla
   4361..4718    +  promoter       SV40 promoter: SV40 enhancer and early promoter
   4753..5547    +  CDS            NeoR/KanR: aminoglycoside phosphotransferase from Tn5; aph(3')-II (or nptII); confers resistance to neomycin, kanamycin, and G418 (Geneticin®)
   5568..5720    +  CDS            ble (fragment): BLE_KLEPN - Experimental evidence at protein level: Swiss-Prot protein existence level 1. Binding protein with a strong affinity to the bleomycin family of antibiotics. Binds to CL990; an antimitotic-antibiotic compound. From Klebsiella pneumoniae.
   5779..5826    +  polyA_signal   HSV TK poly(A) signal: herpes simplex virus thymidine kinase polyadenylation signal (Cole and Stacy, 1985)
   5917..5933    -  polyA_signal   bGH poly(A) signal (fragment): bovine growth hormone polyadenylation signal
   6155..6743    +  rep_origin     ori: high-copy-number ColE1/pMB1/pBR322/pUC origin of replication
>Addgene plasmid #108223 | pCherry.90 beta | depositor full sequence | sequence record 204035 | Full Sequence
TAGTTATTAATAGTAATCAATTACGGGGTCATTAGTTCATAGCCCATATATGGAGTTCCGCGTTACATAA
CTTACGGTAAATGGCCCGCCTGGCTGACCGCCCAACGACCCCCGCCCATTGACGTCAATAATGACGTATG
TTCCCATAGTAACGCCAATAGGGACTTTCCATTGACGTCAATGGGTGGAGTATTTACGGTAAACTGCCCA
CTTGGCAGTACATCAAGTGTATCATATGCCAAGTACGCCCCCTATTGACGTCAATGACGGTAAATGGCCC
GCCTGGCATTATGCCCAGTACATGACCTTATGGGACTTTCCTACTTGGCAGTACATCTACGTATTAGTCA
TCGCTATTACCATGGTGATGCGGTTTTGGCAGTACATCAATGGGCGTGGATAGCGGTTTGACTCACGGGG
ATTTCCAAGTCTCCACCCCATTGACGTCAATGGGAGTTTGTTTTGGCACCAAAATCAACGGGACTTTCCA
AAATGTCGTAACAACTCCGCCCCATTGACGCAAATGGGCGGTAGGCGTGTACGGTGGGAGGTCTATATAA
GCAGAGCTGGTTTAGTGAACCGTCAGATCCGCTAGCCACCATGGTGAGCAAGGGCGAGGAGGATAACATG
GCCATCATCAAGGAGTTCATGCGCTTCAAGGTGCACATGGAGGGCTCCGTGAACGGCCACGAGTTCGAGA
TCGAGGGCGAGGGCGAGGGCCGCCCCTACGAGGGCACCCAGACCGCCAAGCTGAAGGTGACCAAGGGTGG
CCCCCTGCCCTTCGCCTGGGACATCCTGTCCCCTCAGTTCATGTACGGCTCCAAGGCCTACGTGAAGCAC
CCCGCCGACATCCCCGACTACTTGAAGCTGTCCTTCCCCGAGGGCTTCAAGTGGGAGCGCGTGATGAACT
TCGAGGACGGCGGCGTGGTGACCGTGACCCAGGACTCCTCCCTGCAGGACGGCGAGTTCATCTACAAGGT
GAAGCTGCGCGGCACCAACTTCCCCTCCGACGGCCCCGTAATGCAGAAGAAGACCATGGGCTGGGAGGCC
TCCTCCGAGCGGATGTACCCCGAGGACGGCGCCCTGAAGGGCGAGATCAAGCAGAGGCTGAAGCTGAAGG
ACGGCGGCCACTACGACGCTGAGGTCAAGACCACCTACAAGGCCAAGAAGCCCGTGCAGCTGCCCGGCGC
CTACAACGTCAACATCAAGTTGGACATCACCTCCCACAACGAGGACTACACCATCGTGGAACAGTACGAA
CGCGCCGAGGGCCGCCACTCCACCGGCGGCATGGACGAGCTGTACAAGAGATCTGGAGGTATGCCTGAGG
AAGTGCACCATGGAGAGGAGGAGGTGGAGACTTTTGCCTTTCAGGCAGAAATTGCCCAACTCATGTCCCT
CATCATCAATACCTTCTATTCCAACAAGGAGATTTTCCTTCGGGAGTTGATCTCTAATGCTTCTGATGCC
TTGGACAAGATTCGCTATGAGAGCCTGACAGACCCTTCGAAGTTGGACAGTGGTAAAGAGCTGAAAATTG
ACATCATCCCCAACCCTCAGGAACGTACCCTGACTTTGGTAGACACAGGCATTGGCATGACCAAAGCTGA
TCTCATAAATAATTTGGGAACCATTGCCAAGTCTGGTACTAAAGCATTCATGGAGGCTCTTCAGGCTGGT
GCAGACATCTCCATGATTGGGCAGTTTGGTGTTGGCTTTTATTCTGCCTACTTGGTGGCAGAGAAAGTGG
TTGTGATCACAAAGCACAACGATGATGAACAGTATGCTTGGGAGTCTTCTGCTGGAGGTTCCTTCACTGT
GCGTGCTGACCATGGTGAGCCCATTGGCAGGGGTACCAAAGTGATCCTCCATCTTAAAGAAGATCAGACA
GAGTACCTAGAAGAGAGGCGGGTCAAAGAAGTAGTGAAGAAGCATTCTCAGTTCATAGGCTATCCCATCA
CCCTTTATTTGGAGAAGGAACGAGAGAAGGAAATTAGTGATGATGAGGCAGAGGAAGAGAAAGGTGAGAA
AGAAGAGGAAGATAAAGATGATGAAGAAAAACCCAAGATCGAAGATGTGGGTTCAGATGAGGAGGATGAC
AGCGGTAAGGATAAGAAGAAGAAAACTAAGAAGATCAAAGAGAAATACATTGATCAGGAAGAACTAAACA
AGACCAAGCCTATTTGGACCAGAAACCCTGATGACATCACCCAAGAGGAGTATGGAGAATTCTACAAGAG
CCTCACTAATGACTGGGAAGACCACTTGGCAGTCAAGCACTTTTCTGTAGAAGGTCAGTTGGAATTCAGG
GCATTGCTATTTATTCCTCGTCGGGCTCCCTTTGACCTTTTTGAGAACAAGAAGAAAAAGAACAACATCA
AACTCTATGTCCGCCGTGTGTTCATCATGGACAGCTGTGATGAGTTGATACCAGAGTATCTCAATTTTAT
CCGTGGTGTGGTTGACTCTGAGGATCTGCCCCTGAACATCTCCCGAGAAATGCTCCAGCAGAGCAAAATC
TTGAAAGTCATTCGCAAAAACATTGTTAAGAAGTGCCTTGAGCTCTTCTCTGAGCTGGCAGAAGACAAGG
AGAATTACAAGAAATTCTATGAGGCATTCTCTAAAAATCTCAAGCTTGGAATCCACGAAGACTCCACTAA
CCGCCGCCGCCTGTCTGAGCTGCTGCGCTATCATACCTCCCAGTCTGGAGATGAGATGACATCTCTGTCA
GAGTATGTTTCTCGCATGAAGGAGACACAGAAGTCCATCTATTACATCACTGGTGAGAGCAAAGAGCAGG
TGGCCAACTCAGCTTTTGTGGAGCGAGTGCGGAAACGGGGCTTCGAGGTGGTATATATGACCGAGCCCAT
TGACGAGTACTGTGTGCAGCAGCTCAAGGAATTTGATGGGAAGAGCCTGGTCTCAGTTACCAAGGAGGGT
CTGGAGCTGCCTGAGGATGAGGAGGAGAAGAAGAAGATGGAAGAGAGCAAGGCAAAGTTTGAGAACCTCT
GCAAGCTCATGAAAGAAATCTTAGATAAGAAGGTTGAGAAGGTGACAATCTCCAATAGACTTGTGTCTTC
ACCTTGCTGCATTGTGACCAGCACCTACGGCTGGACAGCCAATATGGAGCGGATCATGAAAGCCCAGGCA
CTTCGGGACAACTCCACCATGGGCTATATGATGGCCAAAAAGCACCTGGAGATCAACCCTGACCACCCCA
TTGTGGAGACGCTGCGGCAGAAGGCTGAGGCCGACAAGAATGATAAGGCAGTTAAGGACCTGGTGGTGCT
GCTGTTTGAAACCGCCCTGCTATCTTCTGGCTTTTCCCTTGAGGATCCCCAGACCCACTCCAACCGCATC
TATCGCATGATCAAGCTAGGTCTAGGTATTGATGAAGATGAAGTGGCAGCAGAGGAACCCAATGCTGCAG
TTCCTGATGAGATCCCCCCTCTCGAGGGCGATGAGGATGCGTCTCGCATGGAAGAAGTCGATTAGTCGAC
GGTACCGCGGGCCCGGGATCCACCGGATCTAGATAACTGATCATAATCAGCCATACCACATTTGTAGAGG
TTTTACTTGCTTTAAAAAACCTCCCACACCTCCCCCTGAACCTGAAACATAAAATGAATGCAATTGTTGT
TGTTAACTTGTTTATTGCAGCTTATAATGGTTACAAATAAAGCAATAGCATCACAAATTTCACAAATAAA
GCATTTTTTTCACTGCATTCTAGTTGTGGTTTGTCCAAACTCATCAATGTATCTTAACGCGTAAATTGTA
AGCGTTAATATTTTGTTAAAATTCGCGTTAAATTTTTGTTAAATCAGCTCATTTTTTAACCAATAGGCCG
AAATCGGCAAAATCCCTTATAAATCAAAAGAATAGACCGAGATAGGGT
[37 nt withheld, positions 3899-3935]
AAAGAACGTGGACTCCAACGTCAAAGG
[49 nt withheld, positions 3963-4011]
T
[91 nt withheld, positions 4013-4103]
G
[124 nt withheld, positions 4105-4228]
CAGGTGGCACTTTTCGGGGAAATGTGCGCGGAACCCCTATTTGTTTATTTTTCTAAATACATTCAAATAT
GTATCCGCTCATGAGACAATAACCCTGATAAATGCTTCAATAATATTGAAAAAGGAAGAGTCCTGAGGCG
GAAAGAACCAGCTGTGGAATGTGTGTCAGTTAGGGTGTGGAAAGTCCCCAGGCTCCCCAGCAGGCAGAAG
TATGCAAAGCATGCATCTCAATTAGTCAGCAACCAGGTGTGGAAAGTCCCCAGGCTCCCCAGCAGGCAGA
AGTATGCAAAGCATGCATCTCAATTAGTCAGCAACCATAGTCCCGCCCCTAACTCCGCCCATCCCGCCCC
TAACTCCGCCCAGTTCCGCCCATTCTCCGCCCCATGGCTGACTAATTTTTTTTATTTATGCAGAGGCCGA
GGCCGCCTCGGCCTCTGAGCTATTCCAGAAGTAGTGAGGAGGCTTTTTTGGAGGCCTAGGCTTTTGCAAA
GATCGATCAAGAGACAGGATGAGGATCGTTTCGCATGATTGAACAAGATGGATTGCACGCAGGTTCTCCG
GCCGCTTGGGTGGAGAGGCTATTCGGCTATGACTGGGCACAACAGACAATCGGCTGCTCTGATGCCGCCG
TGTTCCGGCTGTCAGCGCAGGGGCGCCCGGTTCTTTTTGTCAAGACCGACCTGTCCGGTGCCCTGAATGA
ACTGCAAGACGAGGCAGCGCGGCTATCGTGGCTGGCCACGACGGGCGTTCCTTGCGCAGCTGTGCTCGAC
GTTGTCACTGAAGCGGGAAGGGACTGGCTGCTATTGGGCGAAGTGCCGGGGCAGGATCTCCTGTCATCTC
ACCTTGCTCCTGCCGAGAAAGTATCCATCATGGCTGATGCAATGCGGCGGCTGCATACGCTTGATCCGGC
TACCTGCCCATTCGACCACCAAGCGAAACATCGCATCGAGCGAGCACGTACTCGGATGGAAGCCGGTCTT
GTCGATCAGGATGATCTGGACGAAGAGCATCAGGGGCTCGCGCCAGCCGAACTGTTCGCCAGGCTCAAGG
CGAGCATGCCCGACGGCGAGGATCTCGTCGTGACCCATGGCGATGCCTGCTTGCCGAATATCATGGTGGA
AAATGGCCGCTTTTCTGGATTCATCGACTGTGGCCGGCTGGGTGTGGCGGACCGCTATCAGGACATAGCG
TTGGCTACCCGTGATATTGCTGAAGAGCTTGGCGGCGAATGGGCTGACCGCTTCCTCGTGCTTTACGGTA
TCGCCGCTCCCGATTCGCAGCGCATCGCCTTCTATCGCCTTCTTGACGAGTTCTTCTGAGCGGGACTCTG
GGGTTCGAAATGACCGACCAAGCGACGCCCAACCTGCCATCACGAGATTTCGATTCCACCGCCGCCTTCT
ATGAAAGGTTGGGCTTCGGAATCGTTTTCCGGGACGCCGGCTGGATGATCCTCCAGCGCGGGGATCTCAT
GCTGGAGTTCTTCGCCCACCCTAGGGGGAGGCTAACTGAAACACGGAAGGAGACAATACCGGAAGGAACC
CGCGCTATGACGGCAATAAAAAGACAGAATAAAACGCACGGTGTTGGGTCGTTTGTTCATAAACGCGGGG
TTCGGTCCCAGGGCTGGCACTCTGTCGATACCCCACCGAGACCCCATTGGGGCCAATACGCCCGCGTTTC
TTCCTTTTCCCCACCCCACCCCCCAAGTTCGGGTGAAGGCCCAGGGCTCGCAGCCAACGTCGGGGCGGCA
GGCCCTGCCATAGCCTCAGGTTACTCATATATACTTTAGATTGATTTAAAACTTCATTTTTAATTTAAAA
GGATCTAGGTGAAGATCCTTTTTGATAATCTCATGACCAAAATCCCTTAACGTGAGTTTTCGTTCCACTG
AGCGTCAGACCCCGTAGAAAAGATCAAAGGATCTTCTTGAGATCCTTTTTTTCTGCGCGTAATCTGCTGC
TTGCAAACAAAAAAACCACCGCTACCAGCGGTGGTTTGTTTGCCGGATCAAGAGCTACCAACTCTTTTTC
CGAAGGTAACTGGCTTCAGCAGAGCGCAGATACCAAATACTGTCCTTCTAGTGTAGCCGTAGTTAGGCCA
CCACTTCAAGAACTCTGTAGCACCGCCTACATACCTCGCTCTGCTAATCCTGTTACCAGTGGCTGCTGCC
AGTGGCGATAAGTCGTGTCTTACCGGGTTGGACTCAAGACGATAGTTACCGGATAAGGCGCAGCGGTCGG
GCTGAACGGGGGGTTCGTGCACACAGCCCAGCTTGGAGCGAACGACCTACACCGAACTGAGATACCTACA
GCGTGAGCTATGAGAAAGCGCCACGCTTCCCGAAGGGAGAAAGGCGGACAGGTATCCGGTAAGCGGCAGG
GTCGGAACAGGAGAGCGCACGAGGGAGCTTCCAGGGGGAAACGCCTGGTATCTTTATAGTCCTGTCGGGT
TTCGCCACCTCTGACTTGAGCGTCGATTTTTGTGATGCTCGTCAGGGGGGCGGAGCCTATGGAAAAACGC
CAGCAACGCGGCCTTTTTACGGTTCCTGGCCTTTTGCTGGCCTTTTGCTCACATGTTCTTTCCTGCGTTA
TCCCCTGATTCTGTGGATAACCGTATTACCGCCATGCAT
