Features (pLannotate 1.2.2; 15 found; start..end, strand, type, name):
     88..391     +  enhancer       CMV enhancer: human cytomegalovirus immediate early enhancer
    392..595     +  promoter       CMV promoter: human cytomegalovirus (CMV) immediate early promoter
    628..1335    +  CDS            mCherry: mCherry is a basic (constitutively fluorescent) red fluorescent protein published in 2004, derived from Discosoma sp.. It is reported to be a very rapidly-maturing monomer with low acid sensitivity.
   1348..3519    +  CDS            HSP90AB1: HS90B_HUMAN - Also known as HSP90B, HSPC2, HSPCB. Experimental evidence at protein level: Swiss-Prot protein existence level 1. Molecular chaperone that promotes the maturation, structural maintenance and proper regulation of specific target proteins involved for instance in cell cycle control and signal transduction. Undergoes a functional cycle linked to its ATPase activity. This cycle probably induces conformational changes in the client proteins, thereby causing their activation. Interacts dynamically with various co-chaperones that modulate its substrate recognition, ATPase cycle and chap
   3521..3548    +  misc_feature   MCS (fragment): multiple cloning site
   3565..3649    +  CDS            large T antigen (fragment): large T antigen from SV40 (simian virus 40)
   3672..3793    +  polyA_signal   SV40 poly(A) signal: SV40 polyadenylation signal
   3827..4255    -  rep_origin     f1 ori (sequence partly withheld): f1 bacteriophage origin of replication; arrow indicates direction of (+) strand synthesis
   4282..4386    +  promoter       AmpR promoter: bla
   4388..4745    +  promoter       SV40 promoter: SV40 enhancer and early promoter
   4780..5574    +  CDS            NeoR/KanR: aminoglycoside phosphotransferase from Tn5; aph(3')-II (or nptII); confers resistance to neomycin, kanamycin, and G418 (Geneticin®)
   5595..5747    +  CDS            ble (fragment): BLE_KLEPN - Experimental evidence at protein level: Swiss-Prot protein existence level 1. Binding protein with a strong affinity to the bleomycin family of antibiotics. Binds to CL990; an antimitotic-antibiotic compound. From Klebsiella pneumoniae.
   5806..5853    +  polyA_signal   HSV TK poly(A) signal: herpes simplex virus thymidine kinase polyadenylation signal (Cole and Stacy, 1985)
   5944..5960    -  polyA_signal   bGH poly(A) signal (fragment): bovine growth hormone polyadenylation signal
   6182..6770    +  rep_origin     ori: high-copy-number ColE1/pMB1/pBR322/pUC origin of replication
>Addgene plasmid #108223 | pCherry.90 beta | addgene full sequence | sequence record 207768 | Addgene NGS Result
GTGGATAACCGTATTACCGCCATGCATTAGTTATTAATAGTAATCAATTACGGGGTCATTAGTTCATAGC
CCATATATGGAGTTCCGCGTTACATAACTTACGGTAAATGGCCCGCCTGGCTGACCGCCCAACGACCCCC
GCCCATTGACGTCAATAATGACGTATGTTCCCATAGTAACGCCAATAGGGACTTTCCATTGACGTCAATG
GGTGGAGTATTTACGGTAAACTGCCCACTTGGCAGTACATCAAGTGTATCATATGCCAAGTACGCCCCCT
ATTGACGTCAATGACGGTAAATGGCCCGCCTGGCATTATGCCCAGTACATGACCTTATGGGACTTTCCTA
CTTGGCAGTACATCTACGTATTAGTCATCGCTATTACCATGGTGATGCGGTTTTGGCAGTACATCAATGG
GCGTGGATAGCGGTTTGACTCACGGGGATTTCCAAGTCTCCACCCCATTGACGTCAATGGGAGTTTGTTT
TGGCACCAAAATCAACGGGACTTTCCAAAATGTCGTAACAACTCCGCCCCATTGACGCAAATGGGCGGTA
GGCGTGTACGGTGGGAGGTCTATATAAGCAGAGCTGGTTTAGTGAACCGTCAGATCCGCTAGCCACCATG
GTGAGCAAGGGCGAGGAGGATAACATGGCCATCATCAAGGAGTTCATGCGCTTCAAGGTGCACATGGAGG
GCTCCGTGAACGGCCACGAGTTCGAGATCGAGGGCGAGGGCGAGGGCCGCCCCTACGAGGGCACCCAGAC
CGCCAAGCTGAAGGTGACCAAGGGTGGCCCCCTGCCCTTCGCCTGGGACATCCTGTCCCCTCAGTTCATG
TACGGCTCCAAGGCCTACGTGAAGCACCCCGCCGACATCCCCGACTACTTGAAGCTGTCCTTCCCCGAGG
GCTTCAAGTGGGAGCGCGTGATGAACTTCGAGGACGGCGGCGTGGTGACCGTGACCCAGGACTCCTCCCT
GCAGGACGGCGAGTTCATCTACAAGGTGAAGCTGCGCGGCACCAACTTCCCCTCCGACGGCCCCGTAATG
CAGAAGAAGACCATGGGCTGGGAGGCCTCCTCCGAGCGGATGTACCCCGAGGACGGCGCCCTGAAGGGCG
AGATCAAGCAGAGGCTGAAGCTGAAGGACGGCGGCCACTACGACGCTGAGGTCAAGACCACCTACAAGGC
CAAGAAGCCCGTGCAGCTGCCCGGCGCCTACAACGTCAACATCAAGTTGGACATCACCTCCCACAACGAG
GACTACACCATCGTGGAACAGTACGAACGCGCCGAGGGCCGCCACTCCACCGGCGGCATGGACGAGCTGT
ACAAGAGATCTGGAGGTATGCCTGAGGAAGTGCACCATGGAGAGGAGGAGGTGGAGACTTTTGCCTTTCA
GGCAGAAATTGCCCAACTCATGTCCCTCATCATCAATACCTTCTATTCCAACAAGGAGATTTTCCTTCGG
GAGTTGATCTCTAATGCTTCTGATGCCTTGGACAAGATTCGCTATGAGAGCCTGACAGACCCTTCGAAGT
TGGACAGTGGTAAAGAGCTGAAAATTGACATCATCCCCAACCCTCAGGAACGTACCCTGACTTTGGTAGA
CACAGGCATTGGCATGACCAAAGCTGATCTCATAAATAATTTGGGAACCATTGCCAAGTCTGGTACTAAA
GCATTCATGGAGGCTCTTCAGGCTGGTGCAGACATCTCCATGATTGGGCAGTTTGGTGTTGGCTTTTATT
CTGCCTACTTGGTGGCAGAGAAAGTGGTTGTGATCACAAAGCACAACGATGATGAACAGTATGCTTGGGA
GTCTTCTGCTGGAGGTTCCTTCACTGTGCGTGCTGACCATGGTGAGCCCATTGGCAGGGGTACCAAAGTG
ATCCTCCATCTTAAAGAAGATCAGACAGAGTACCTAGAAGAGAGGCGGGTCAAAGAAGTAGTGAAGAAGC
ATTCTCAGTTCATAGGCTATCCCATCACCCTTTATTTGGAGAAGGAACGAGAGAAGGAAATTAGTGATGA
TGAGGCAGAGGAAGAGAAAGGTGAGAAAGAAGAGGAAGATAAAGATGATGAAGAAAAGCCCAAGATCGAA
GATGTGGGTTCAGATGAGGAGGATGACAGCGGTAAGGATAAGAAGAAGAAAACTAAGAAGATCAAAGAGA
AATACATTGATCAGGAAGAACTAAACAAGACCAAGCCTATTTGGACCAGAAACCCTGATGACATCACCCA
AGAGGAGTATGGAGAATTCTACAAGAGCCTCACTAATGACTGGGAAGACCACTTGGCAGTCAAGCACTTT
TCTGTAGAAGGTCAGTTGGAATTCAGGGCATTGCTATTTATTCCTCGTCGGGCTCCCTTTGACCTTTTTG
AGAACAAGAAGAAAAAGAACAACATCAAACTCTATGTCCGCCGTGTGTTCATCATGGACAGCTGTGATGA
GTTGATACCAGAGTATCTCAATTTTATCCGTGGTGTGGTTGACTCTGAGGATCTGCCCCTGAACATCTCC
CGAGAAATGCTCCAGCAGAGCAAAATCTTGAAAGTCATTCGCAAAAACATTGTTAAGAAGTGCCTTGAGC
TCTTCTCTGAGCTGGCAGAAGACAAGGAGAATTACAAGAAATTCTATGAGGCATTCTCTAAAAATCTCAA
GCTTGGAATCCACGAAGACTCCACTAACCGCCGCCGCCTGTCTGAGCTGCTGCGCTATCATACCTCCCAG
TCTGGAGATGAGATGACATCTCTGTCAGAGTATGTTTCTCGCATGAAGGAGACACAGAAGTCCATCTATT
ACATCACTGGTGAGAGCAAAGAGCAGGTGGCCAACTCAGCTTTTGTGGAGCGAGTGCGGAAACGGGGCTT
CGAGGTGGTATATATGACCGAGCCCATTGACGAGTACTGTGTGCAGCAGCTCAAGGAATTTGATGGGAAG
AGCCTGGTCTCAGTTACCAAGGAGGGTCTGGAGCTGCCTGAGGATGAGGAGGAGAAGAAGAAGATGGAAG
AGAGCAAGGCAAAGTTTGAGAACCTCTGCAAGCTCATGAAAGAAATCTTAGATAAGAAGGTTGAGAAGGT
GACAATCTCCAATAGACTTGTGTCTTCACCTTGCTGCATTGTGACCAGCACCTACGGCTGGACAGCCAAT
ATGGAGCGGATCATGAAAGCCCAGGCACTTCGGGACAACTCCACCATGGGCTATATGATGGCCAAAAAGC
ACCTGGAGATCAACCCTGACCACCCCATTGTGGAGACGCTGCGGCAGAAGGCTGAGGCCGACAAGAATGA
TAAGGCAGTTAAGGACCTGGTGGTGCTGCTGTTTGAAACCGCCCTGCTATCTTCTGGCTTTTCCCTTGAG
GATCCCCAGACCCACTCCAACCGCATCTATCGCATGATCAAGCTAGGTCTAGGTATTGATGAAGATGAAG
TGGCAGCAGAGGAACCCAATGCTGCAGTTCCTGATGAGATCCCCCCTCTCGAGGGCGATGAGGATGCGTC
TCGCATGGAAGAAGTCGATTAGTCGACGGTACCGCGGGCCCGGGATCCACCGGATCTAGATAACTGATCA
TAATCAGCCATACCACATTTGTAGAGGTTTTACTTGCTTTAAAAAACCTCCCACACCTCCCCCTGAACCT
GAAACATAAAATGAATGCAATTGTTGTTGTTAACTTGTTTATTGCAGCTTATAATGGTTACAAATAAAGC
AATAGCATCACAAATTTCACAAATAAAGCATTTTTTTCACTGCATTCTAGTTGTGGTTTGTCCAAACTCA
TCAATGTATCTTAACGCGTAAATTGTAAGCGTTAATATTTTGTTAAAATTCGCGTTAAATTTTTGTTAAA
TCAGCTCATTTTTTAACCAATAGGCCGAAATCGGCAAAATCCCTTATAAATCAAAAGAATAGACCGAGAT
AGGGT
[37 nt withheld, positions 3926-3962]
AAAGAACGTGGACTCCAACGTCAAAGG
[49 nt withheld, positions 3990-4038]
T
[91 nt withheld, positions 4040-4130]
G
[124 nt withheld, positions 4132-4255]
CAGGTGGCACTTTTCGGGGAAATGTGCGCGGAACCCCTATTTGTTTATTTTTCTAAATACATTCAAATAT
GTATCCGCTCATGAGACAATAACCCTGATAAATGCTTCAATAATATTGAAAAAGGAAGAGTCCTGAGGCG
GAAAGAACCAGCTGTGGAATGTGTGTCAGTTAGGGTGTGGAAAGTCCCCAGGCTCCCCAGCAGGCAGAAG
TATGCAAAGCATGCATCTCAATTAGTCAGCAACCAGGTGTGGAAAGTCCCCAGGCTCCCCAGCAGGCAGA
AGTATGCAAAGCATGCATCTCAATTAGTCAGCAACCATAGTCCCGCCCCTAACTCCGCCCATCCCGCCCC
TAACTCCGCCCAGTTCCGCCCATTCTCCGCCCCATGGCTGACTAATTTTTTTTATTTATGCAGAGGCCGA
GGCCGCCTCGGCCTCTGAGCTATTCCAGAAGTAGTGAGGAGGCTTTTTTGGAGGCCTAGGCTTTTGCAAA
GATCGATCAAGAGACAGGATGAGGATCGTTTCGCATGATTGAACAAGATGGATTGCACGCAGGTTCTCCG
GCCGCTTGGGTGGAGAGGCTATTCGGCTATGACTGGGCACAACAGACAATCGGCTGCTCTGATGCCGCCG
TGTTCCGGCTGTCAGCGCAGGGGCGCCCGGTTCTTTTTGTCAAGACCGACCTGTCCGGTGCCCTGAATGA
ACTGCAAGACGAGGCAGCGCGGCTATCGTGGCTGGCCACGACGGGCGTTCCTTGCGCAGCTGTGCTCGAC
GTTGTCACTGAAGCGGGAAGGGACTGGCTGCTATTGGGCGAAGTGCCGGGGCAGGATCTCCTGTCATCTC
ACCTTGCTCCTGCCGAGAAAGTATCCATCATGGCTGATGCAATGCGGCGGCTGCATACGCTTGATCCGGC
TACCTGCCCATTCGACCACCAAGCGAAACATCGCATCGAGCGAGCACGTACTCGGATGGAAGCCGGTCTT
GTCGATCAGGATGATCTGGACGAAGAGCATCAGGGGCTCGCGCCAGCCGAACTGTTCGCCAGGCTCAAGG
CGAGCATGCCCGACGGCGAGGATCTCGTCGTGACCCATGGCGATGCCTGCTTGCCGAATATCATGGTGGA
AAATGGCCGCTTTTCTGGATTCATCGACTGTGGCCGGCTGGGTGTGGCGGACCGCTATCAGGACATAGCG
TTGGCTACCCGTGATATTGCTGAAGAGCTTGGCGGCGAATGGGCTGACCGCTTCCTCGTGCTTTACGGTA
TCGCCGCTCCCGATTCGCAGCGCATCGCCTTCTATCGCCTTCTTGACGAGTTCTTCTGAGCGGGACTCTG
GGGTTCGAAATGACCGACCAAGCGACGCCCAACCTGCCATCACGAGATTTCGATTCCACCGCCGCCTTCT
ATGAAAGGTTGGGCTTCGGAATCGTTTTCCGGGACGCCGGCTGGATGATCCTCCAGCGCGGGGATCTCAT
GCTGGAGTTCTTCGCCCACCCTAGGGGGAGGCTAACTGAAACACGGAAGGAGACAATACCGGAAGGAACC
CGCGCTATGACGGCAATAAAAAGACAGAATAAAACGCACGGTGTTGGGTCGTTTGTTCATAAACGCGGGG
TTCGGTCCCAGGGCTGGCACTCTGTCGATACCCCACCGAGACCCCATTGGGGCCAATACGCCCGCGTTTC
TTCCTTTTCCCCACCCCACCCCCCAAGTTCGGGTGAAGGCCCAGGGCTCGCAGCCAACGTCGGGGCGGCA
GGCCCTGCCATAGCCTCAGGTTACTCATATATACTTTAGATTGATTTAAAACTTCATTTTTAATTTAAAA
GGATCTAGGTGAAGATCCTTTTTGATAATCTCATGACCAAAATCCCTTAACGTGAGTTTTCGTTCCACTG
AGCGTCAGACCCCGTAGAAAAGATCAAAGGATCTTCTTGAGATCCTTTTTTTCTGCGCGTAATCTGCTGC
TTGCAAACAAAAAAACCACCGCTACCAGCGGTGGTTTGTTTGCCGGATCAAGAGCTACCAACTCTTTTTC
CGAAGGTAACTGGCTTCAGCAGAGCGCAGATACCAAATACTGTTCTTCTAGTGTAGCCGTAGTTAGGCCA
CCACTTCAAGAACTCTGTAGCACCGCCTACATACCTCGCTCTGCTAATCCTGTTACCAGTGGCTGCTGCC
AGTGGCGATAAGTCGTGTCTTACCGGGTTGGACTCAAGACGATAGTTACCGGATAAGGCGCAGCGGTCGG
GCTGAACGGGGGGTTCGTGCACACAGCCCAGCTTGGAGCGAACGACCTACACCGAACTGAGATACCTACA
GCGTGAGCTATGAGAAAGCGCCACGCTTCCCGAAGGGAGAAAGGCGGACAGGTATCCGGTAAGCGGCAGG
GTCGGAACAGGAGAGCGCACGAGGGAGCTTCCAGGGGGAAACGCCTGGTATCTTTATAGTCCTGTCGGGT
TTCGCCACCTCTGACTTGAGCGTCGATTTTTGTGATGCTCGTCAGGGGGGCGGAGCCTATGGAAAAACGC
CAGCAACGCGGCCTTTTTACGGTTCCTGGCCTTTTGCTGGCCTTTTGCTCACATGTTCTTTCCTGCGTTA
TCCCCTGATTCT
